>Addgene plasmid #176157 | pMC-XI3 | addgene full sequence | sequence record 346542 | Addgene NGS Result
AACACCCCTTGTATTACTGTTTATGTAAGCAGACAGTTTTATTGTTCATGATGATATATTTTTATCTTGT
GCAATGTAACATCAGAGATTTTGAGACACAACGTGGCTTTGTTGAATAAATCGAACTTTTGCTGAGTTGA
AGGATCAGTCATGACCAAAATCCCTTAACGTGAGTTTTCGTTCCACTGAGCGTCAGACCCCGTAGAAAAG
ATCAAAGGATCTTCTTGAGATCCTTTTTTTCTGCGCGTAATCTGCTGCTTGCAAACAAAAAAACCACCGC
TACCAGCGGTGGTTTGTTTGCCGGATCAAGAGCTACCAACTCTTTTTCCGAAGGTAACTGGCTTCAGCAG
AGCGCAGATACCAAATACTGTTCTTCTAGTGTAGCCGTAGTTAGGCCACCACTTCAAGAACTCTGTAGCA
CCGCCTACATACCTCGCTCTGCTAATCCTGTTACCAGTGGCTGCTGCCAGTGGCGATAAGTCGTGTCTTA
CCGGGTTGGACTCAAGACGATAGTTACCGGATAAGGCGCAGCGGTCGGGCTGAACGGGGGGTTCGTGCAC
ACAGCCCAGCTTGGAGCGAACGACCTACACCGAACTGAGATACCTACAGCGTGAGCTATGAGAAAGCGCC
ACGCTTCCCGAAGGGAGAAAGGCGGACAGGTATCCGGTAAGCGGCAGGGTCGGAACAGGAGAGCGCACGA
GGGAGCTTCCAGGGGGAAACGCCTGGTATCTTTATAGTCCTGTCGGGTTTCGCCACCTCTGACTTGAGCG
TCGATTTTTGTGATGCTCGTCAGGGGGGCGGAGCCTATGGAAAAACGCCAGCAACGCGGCCTTTTTACGG
TTCCTGGCCTTTTGCTGGCCTTTTGCTCACATGTTCTTTCCTGCGTTATCCCCTGATTCTGTGGATAACC
GTGCGGCCGCCAATGCGCTGAGGGTTTAATAGTTACTTGCTCTATGCGTTTGCGCATCCTCTTTTTACTT
TTTTTTTTTCAGTAAAGCCTAAGCATAAATCGTTTTATACGTACGACACGTTCAACTTTTCTTGGTTAGT
AGTGGCAATCTCTGCAATACATACAGGGAGTCATGGTCTATCATCTTGTCCAATCAAAGAAGCATCGGTT
CAGATCGAGCAAACTGTAGGGAGAAAGGAAAGTAGAAATGCAGAGTGTGCTATATGTCCAATCTCGGTTT
TGTAGTTTGGATGTCATTAGAGATCTACCACCCAACCGGCTGCTTTCATGTGGAACAGAAAAGAAATCGG
GGCGCTTCCTCTTCTGTATTCCTTTAGTTAACGTTTTTATTCAGCCATCTAACCATCATACCCCCATACG
GTAACAAAACCTCTTCTAAGAAAAGAAGTCTCTGCTCCTCCGCCATCTTATTTTTATTCGCTGCGCGCGT
TTATTGTCGCATCGCTGGCCAGCAAAAAATTGGTTGCCTTTTTTTACCTAAAAAAGACACATCTAACTGA
TTAGTTTTCCGTTTTAGGATATTGACGCCAAGCGTGCGTCTGATTATTAAGTCCTCAGCGAGCTCGCCCT
GAATTCGCATCTAGACTGATGAGACGTGGTAGAGCCACAAACAGCCGGTACAAGCAACGATCTCCAGGAC
CATCTGAATCATGCGCGGATGACACGAACTCACGACGGCGATCACAGACATTAACCCACAGTACAGACAC
TGCGACAACGTGGCAATTCGTCGCAATACAACGTGAGACCGAAAGTGAAACGTGATTTCATGCGTCATTT
TGAACATTTTGTAAATCTTATTTAATAATGTGTGCGGCAATTCACATTTAATTTATGAATGTTTTCTTAA
CATCGCGGCAACTCAAGAAACGGCAGGTTCGGATCTTAGCTACTAGAGAAAGAGGAGAAATACTAGATGC
GTAAAGGCGAAGAGCTGTTCACTGGTGTCGTCCCTATTCTGGTGGAACTGGATGGTGATGTCAACGGTCA
TAAGTTTTCCGTGCGTGGCGAGGGTGAAGGTGACGCAACTAATGGTAAACTGACGCTGAAGTTCATCTGT
ACTACTGGTAAACTGCCGGTTCCTTGGCCGACTCTGGTAACGACGCTGACTTATGGTGTTCAGTGCTTTG
CTCGTTATCCGGACCATATGAAGCAGCATGACTTCTTCAAGTCCGCCATGCCGGAAGGCTATGTGCAGGA
ACGCACGATTTCCTTTAAGGATGACGGCACGTACAAAACGCGTGCGGAAGTGAAATTTGAAGGCGATACC
CTGGTAAACCGCATTGAGCTGAAAGGCATTGACTTTAAAGAGGACGGCAATATCCTGGGCCATAAGCTGG
AATACAATTTTAACAGCCACAATGTTTACATCACCGCCGATAAACAAAAAAATGGCATTAAAGCGAATTT
TAAAATTCGCCACAACGTGGAGGATGGCAGCGTGCAGCTGGCTGATCACTACCAGCAAAACACTCCAATC
GGTGATGGTCCTGTTCTGCTGCCAGACAATCACTATCTGAGCACGCAAAGCGTTCTGTCTAAAGATCCGA
ACGAGAAACGCGATCATATGGTTCTGCTGGAGTTCGTAACCGCAGCGGGCATCACGCATGGTATGGATGA
ACTGTACAAATGACCAGGCATCAAATAAAACGAAAGGCTCAGTCGAAAGACTGGGCCTTTCGTTTTATCT
GTTGTTTGTCGGTGAACGCTCTCTACTAGAGTCACACTGGCTCACCTTCGGGTGGGCCTTTCTGCGTTTA
TAGGTCTCAGCTGGAAATCTGCTCGTCAGTGGTGCTCACACTGACGAATCATGTACAGATCATACCGATG
ACTGCCTGGCGACTCACAACTAAGCAAGACAGCCGGAACCAGCGCCGGCGAACACCACTGCATATATGGC
ATATCACAACAGTCCACGTCTCAAGCAGTTACAGAGATGTTACGAACCACTAGTGCACTGCAGTACAACT
AGAGATCTATGTGAGGATCCTAACTCGAGATCGAGAGTCCTGCAGGACTAGTGCTGAGGCATTAATTTAC
GTGGATTGAGCCAGCAATACAGATCATTATTAAATTGTTTTGTACATGATGTTAGTATATAATCGTAAAG
CTTTTCTAATATGTATACCTTATACATGGAACTCCACAGAACTTGCAAACATACCAAAAATCCCTTATTC
TTGTTCACTCATTTTACATCAAAAAATAATATTTCAGTTATTAAGGAAAATAAAAAAATAGATTAGAGAA
GCATTTTGAAGAAATAGTATATTCTTTTATTGAACCTAAGAGCGTGATATTTTTACTCGAAATAAAATAC
GAAAAATCTATGCACTCATCTTTCCGACTACTATTGGCTCCTGCTCAAAAAAAGAGGGAAAAAAAGCTCC
AAAATTCTATCTTTTCCTATCGCTCCTGTCCTATCCTTATTACGTTCATTACTATTTTAATACTATCCAT
TCTTTTATTTTCAGTCTAAAAAAAACATTTCTCATAACGGGAAAAGCAAAAAAATGTCAAGCTTATACAT
CAAAACACCACTGCATGCATTATCTGCTGGTCCGGATTCTCAATTAAGACCTCAGCGCCGAGCGGCCGCG
TGTTACAACCAATTAACCAATTCTGATTAGAAAAACTCATCGAGCATCAAATGAAACTGCAATTTATTCA
TATCAGGATTATCAATACCATATTTTTGAAAAAGCCGTTTCTGTAATGAAGGAGAAAACTCACCGAGGCA
GTTCCATAGGATGGCAAGATCCTGGTATCGGTCTGCGATTCCGACTCGTCCAACATCAATACAACCTATT
AATTTCCCCTCGTCAAAAATAAGGTTATCAAGTGAGAAATCACCATGAGTGACGACTGAATCCGGTGAGA
ATGGCAAAAGCTTATGCATTTCTTTCCAGACTTGTTCAACAGGCCAGCCATTACGCTCGTCATCAAAATC
ACTCGCATCAACCAAACCGTTATTCATTCGTGATTGCGCCTGAGCGAGGCGAAATACGCGATCGCTGTTA
AAAGGACAATTACAAACAGGAATCGAATGCAACCGGCGCAGGAACACTGCCAGCGCATCAACAATATTTT
CACCTGAATCAGGATATTCTTCTAATACCTGGAATGCTGTTTTCCCGGGGATCGCAGTGGTGAGTAACCA
TGCATCATCAGGAGTACGGATAAAATGCTTGATGGTCGGAAGAGGCATAAATTCCGTCAGCCAGTTTAGT
CTGACCATCTCATCTGTAACATCATTGGCAACGCTACCTTTGCCATGTTTCAGAAACAACTCTGGCGCAT
CGGGCTTCCCATACAATCGATAGATTGTCGCACCTGATTGCCCGACATTATCGCGAGCCCATTTATACCC
ATATAAATCAGCATCCATGTTGGAATTTAATCGCGGCCTGGAGCAAGACGTTTCCCGTTGAATATGGCTC
AT
Features (pLannotate 1.2.2; 6 found; start..end, strand, type, name):
    225..813     +  rep_origin     ori: high-copy-number ColE1/pMB1/pBR322/pUC origin of replication
   1887..2600    +  CDS            superfolder GFP: GFP variant that folds robustly even when fused to poorly folded proteins (Pédelacq et al., 2006)
   2612..2683    +  terminator     rrnB T1 terminator: transcription terminator T1 from the E. coli rrnB gene
   2699..2726    +  terminator     T7Te terminator: phage T7 early transcription terminator
   3484..3543    +  CDS            ASH1 (fragment): ASH1_YEAST - Experimental evidence at protein level: Swiss-Prot protein existence level 1. Component of the RPD3C(L) histone deacetylase complex (HDAC). Responsible for the deacetylation of lysine residues on the N-terminal part of the core histones (H2A, H2B, H3 and H4). Histone deacetylation gives a tag for epigenetic repression and plays an important role in transcriptional regulation, cell cycle progression and developmental events. ASH1 is necessary to repress HO in daughter cells to block mating-type switching through its binding to HO promoter 5'-YTGAT-3' sites. Also involved in pseudoh
   3597..4412    -  CDS            KanR: aminoglycoside phosphotransferase; aph(3')-Ia; confers resistance to kanamycin in bacteria or G418 (Geneticin®) in eukaryotes
