[The description below was written by a language model from this plasmid's Addgene catalogue record and pLannotate feature annotations shown in this document.]
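Description:
pMC-XI3 is an empty, preassembled level-2 (multigene) backbone for the yeast Modular Cloning (MoClo) system, designed to integrate assembled cassettes into the Saccharomyces cerevisiae genome at site XI-3 rather than to be maintained episomally. According to the record it was built from Yeast Toolkit part plasmids together with a spacer part and two parts carrying the upstream and downstream XI-3 homology regions, which were amplified from the EasyClone-MarkerFree toolkit. The 4,412 nt plasmid is propagated in E. coli through a high-copy ColE1/pUC-type origin and selected with kanamycin via the aph(3')-Ia KanR gene. No yeast origin of replication or yeast selection marker is annotated, which is consistent with a marker-free integration design, although the record does not state this explicitly.

The only payload is a superfolder GFP dropout cassette followed by the bacterial rrnB T1 and T7Te terminators. In MoClo workflows such a cassette acts as a visual screen: Golden Gate assembly replaces it with the incoming transcription units, so correct E. coli colonies lose fluorescence while colonies carrying uncut backbone stay green. The promoter driving GFP and the Type IIS sites flanking the dropout are not annotated. The homology arms themselves are also not labelled in the feature table. The short fragment called as ASH1 most likely reflects a match within the yeast genomic homology sequence rather than a functional coding element. The associated toolkit extends yeast MoClo to CRISPR-based applications, genomic integrations and combinatorial libraries, and this backbone provides the entry point for placing multigene assemblies at the XI-3 locus by homologous recombination.
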