Addgene plasmid #176157: pMC-XI3
Purpose: (Empty Backbone) preassembled yeast MoClo level-2 backbone with GFP dropout for genomic integration in site XI-3
Depositing lab: Florian David. Depositing organization: Chalmers University of Technology. Publication: Expansion of the Yeast Modular Cloning Toolkit for CRISPR-Based Applications, Genomic Integrations and Combinatorial Libraries. Otto M, Skrekas C, Gossing M, Gustafsson J, Siewers V, David F. ACS Synth Biol. 2021 Dec 17;10(12):3461-3474. doi: 10.1021/acssynbio.1c00408. Epub 2021 Dec 3. PubMed 34860007.
Backbone
  Vector backbone: MoClo assembly
  Vector type: Yeast Expression
Growth in bacteria
  Bacterial resistance: Kanamycin, 50 μg/mL
  Growth temperature: 37°C
  Growth strain: DH5alpha
  Copy number: High Copy
Gene/Insert
  Gene/Insert name: None
Terms and licenses: Academic/Nonprofit Terms; Industry Terms: Not Available to Industry
Depositor comments: Constructed using the Yeast Modular Cloning Toolkit (Lee et al. ACS Synth Biol. 2015) from the part plasmids pYTK008, pYTK047, pYTK073, pYTK090, pMC6-spacer, pMC7-XI3dw, pMC8b-XI3up. Homologous region amplified from EasyClone-MarkerFree toolkit (Jessop-Fabre et al. Biotechnol J. 2016).
How to cite: pMC-XI3 was a gift from Florian David (Addgene plasmid # 176157 ; http://n2t.net/addgene:176157 ; RRID:Addgene_176157)
